>Addgene plasmid #183328 | CROP_C9_Puro_VEGFB | addgene full sequence | sequence record 362777 | Addgene NGS Result
GATTACGCCAAGCGCGCAATTAACCCTCACTAAAGGGAACAAAAGCTGGAGCTGCAAGCTTAATGTAGTC
TTATGCAATACTCTTGTAGTCTTGCAACATGGTAACGATGAGTTAGCAACATGCCTTACAAGGAGAGAAA
AAGCACCGTGCATGCCGATTGGTGGAAGTAAGGTGGTACGATCGTGCCTTATTAGGAAGGCAACAGACGG
GTCTGACATGGATTGGACGAACCACTGAATTGCCGCATTGCAGAGATATTGTATTTAAGTGCCTAGCTCG
ATACATAAACGGGTCTCTCTGGTTAGACCAGATCTGAGCCTGGGAGCTCTCTGGCTAACTAGGGAACCCA
CTGCTTAAGCCTCAATAAAGCTTGCCTTGAGTGCTTCAAGTAGTGTGTGCCCGTCTGTTGTGTGACTCTG
GTAACTAGAGATCCCTCAGACCCTTTTAGTCAGTGTGGAAAATCTCTAGCAGTGGCGCCCGAACAGGGAC
TTGAAAGCGAAAGGGAAACCAGAGGAGCTCTCTCGACGCAGGACTCGGCTTGCTGAAGCGCGCACGGCAA
GAGGCGAGGGGCGGCGACTGGTGAGTACGCCAAAAATTTTGACTAGCGGAGGCTAGAAGGAGAGAGATGG
GTGCGAGAGCGTCAGTATTAAGCGGGGGAGAATTAGATCGCGATGGGAAAAAATTCGGTTAAGGCCAGGG
GGAAAGAAAAAATATAAATTAAAACATATAGTATGGGCAAGCAGGGAGCTAGAACGATTCGCAGTTAATC
CTGGCCTGTTAGAAACATCAGAAGGCTGTAGACAAATACTGGGACAGCTACAACCATCCCTTCAGACAGG
ATCAGAAGAACTTAGATCATTATATAATACAGTAGCAACCCTCTATTGTGTGCATCAAAGGATAGAGATA
AAAGACACCAAGGAAGCTTTAGACAAGATAGAGGAAGAGCAAAACAAAAGTAAGACCACCGCACAGCAAG
CGGCCGCTGATCTTCAGACCTGGAGGAGGAGATATGAGGGACAATTGGAGAAGTGAATTATATAAATATA
AAGTAGTAAAAATTGAACCATTAGGAGTAGCACCCACCAAGGCAAAGAGAAGAGTGGTGCAGAGAGAAAA
AAGAGCAGTGGGAATAGGAGCTTTGTTCCTTGGGTTCTTGGGAGCAGCAGGAAGCACTATGGGCGCAGCG
TCAATGACGCTGACGGTACAGGCCAGACAATTATTGTCTGGTATAGTGCAGCAGCAGAACAATTTGCTGA
GGGCTATTGAGGCGCAACAGCATCTGTTGCAACTCACAGTCTGGGGCATCAAGCAGCTCCAGGCAAGAAT
CCTGGCTGTGGAAAGATACCTAAAGGATCAACAGCTCCTGGGGATTTGGGGTTGCTCTGGAAAACTCATT
TGCACCACTGCTGTGCCTTGGAATGCTAGTTGGAGTAATAAATCTCTGGAACAGATTTGGAATCACACGA
CCTGGATGGAGTGGGACAGAGAAATTAACAATTACACAAGCTTAATACACTCCTTAATTGAAGAATCGCA
AAACCAGCAAGAAAAGAATGAACAAGAATTATTGGAATTAGATAAATGGGCAAGTTTGTGGAATTGGTTT
AACATAACAAATTGGCTGTGGTATATAAAATTATTCATAATGATAGTAGGAGGCTTGGTAGGTTTAAGAA
TAGTTTTTGCTGTACTTTCTATAGTGAATAGAGTTAGGCAGGGATATTCACCATTATCGTTTCAGAATCT
TGAGACAAATGGCAGTATTCATCCACAATTTTAAAAGAAAAGGGGGGATTGGGGGGTACAGTGCAGGGGA
AAGAATAGTAGACATAATAGCAACAGACATACAAACTAAAGAATTACAAAAACAAATTACAAAAATTCAA
AATTTTCGGGTTTATTACAGGGACAGCAGAGATCCACTTTGGCGCCGGCTCGAGGGGGCCCGGGTGCAAA
GATGGATAAAGTTTTAAACAGAGAGGAATCTTTGCAGCTAATGGACCTTCTAGGTCTTGAAAGGAGTGGG
AATTGGCTCCGTAGGTCTTGAAAGGAGTGGGAATTGGCTCCGGTGCCCGTCAGTGGGCAGAGCGCACATC
GCCCACAGTCCCCGAGAAGTTGGGGGGAGGGGTCGGCAATTGATCCGGTGCCTAGAGAAGGTGGCGCGGG
GTAAACTGGGAAAGTGATGTCGTGTACTGGCTCCGCCTTTTTCCCGAGGGTGGGGGAGAACCGTATATAA
GTGCAGTAGTCGCCGTGAACGTTCTTTTTCGCAACGGGTTTGCCGCCAGAACACAGGACCGGTTCTAGAG
CGCTGCCACCATGGACAAGAAGTACAGCATCGGCCTGGACATCGGCACCAACTCTGTGGGCTGGGCCGTG
ATCACCGACGAGTACAAGGTGCCCAGCAAGAAATTCAAGGTGCTGGGCAACACCGACCGGCACAGCATCA
AGAAGAACCTGATCGGAGCCCTGCTGTTCGACAGCGGCGAAACAGCCGAGGCCACCCGGCTGAAGAGAAC
CGCCAGAAGAAGATACACCAGACGGAAGAACCGGATCTGCTATCTGCAAGAGATCTTCAGCAACGAGATG
GCCAAGGTGGACGACAGCTTCTTCCACAGACTGGAAGAGTCCTTCCTGGTGGAAGAGGATAAGAAGCACG
AGCGGCACCCCATCTTCGGCAACATCGTGGACGAGGTGGCCTACCACGAGAAGTACCCCACCATCTACCA
CCTGAGAAAGAAACTGGTGGACAGCACCGACAAGGCCGACCTGCGGCTGATCTATCTGGCCCTGGCCCAC
ATGATCAAGTTCCGGGGCCACTTCCTGATCGAGGGCGACCTGAACCCCGACAACAGCGACGTGGACAAGC
TGTTCATCCAGCTGGTGCAGACCTACAACCAGCTGTTCGAGGAAAACCCCATCAACGCCAGCGGCGTGGA
CGCCAAGGCCATCCTGTCTGCCAGACTGAGCAAGAGCAGACGGCTGGAAAATCTGATCGCCCAGCTGCCC
GGCGAGAAGAAGAATGGCCTGTTCGGAAACCTGATTGCCCTGAGCCTGGGCCTGACCCCCAACTTCAAGA
GCAACTTCGACCTGGCCGAGGATGCCAAACTGCAGCTGAGCAAGGACACCTACGACGACGACCTGGACAA
CCTGCTGGCCCAGATCGGCGACCAGTACGCCGACCTGTTTCTGGCCGCCAAGAACCTGTCCGACGCCATC
CTGCTGAGCGACATCCTGAGAGTGAACACCGAGATCACCAAGGCCCCCCTGAGCGCCTCTATGATCAAGA
GATACGACGAGCACCACCAGGACCTGACCCTGCTGAAAGCTCTCGTGCGGCAGCAGCTGCCTGAGAAGTA
CAAAGAGATTTTCTTCGACCAGAGCAAGAACGGCTACGCCGGCTACATTGACGGCGGAGCCAGCCAGGAA
GAGTTCTACAAGTTCATCAAGCCCATCCTGGAAAAGATGGACGGCACCGAGGAACTGCTCGTGAAGCTGA
ACAGAGAGGACCTGCTGCGGAAGCAGCGGACCTTCGACAACGGCAGCATCCCCCACCAGATCCACCTGGG
AGAGCTGCACGCCATTCTGCGGCGGCAGGAAGATTTTTACCCATTCCTGAAGGACAACCGGGAAAAGATC
GAGAAGATCCTGACCTTCCGCATCCCCTACTACGTGGGCCCTCTGGCCAGGGGAAACAGCAGATTCGCCT
GGATGACCAGAAAGAGCGAGGAAACCATCACCCCCTGGAACTTCGAGGAAGTGGTGGACAAGGGCGCTTC
CGCCCAGAGCTTCATCGAGCGGATGACCAACTTCGATAAGAACCTGCCCAACGAGAAGGTGCTGCCCAAG
CACAGCCTGCTGTACGAGTACTTCACCGTGTATAACGAGCTGACCAAAGTGAAATACGTGACCGAGGGAA
TGAGAAAGCCCGCCTTCCTGAGCGGCGAGCAGAAAAAGGCCATCGTGGACCTGCTGTTCAAGACCAACCG
GAAAGTGACCGTGAAGCAGCTGAAAGAGGACTACTTCAAGAAAATCGAGTGCTTCGACTCCGTGGAAATC
TCCGGCGTGGAAGATCGGTTCAACGCCTCCCTGGGCACATACCACGATCTGCTGAAAATTATCAAGGACA
AGGACTTCCTGGACAATGAGGAAAACGAGGACATTCTGGAAGATATCGTGCTGACCCTGACACTGTTTGA
GGACAGAGAGATGATCGAGGAACGGCTGAAAACCTATGCCCACCTGTTCGACGACAAAGTGATGAAGCAG
CTGAAGCGGCGGAGATACACCGGCTGGGGCAGGCTGAGCCGGAAGCTGATCAACGGCATCCGGGACAAGC
AGTCCGGCAAGACAATCCTGGATTTCCTGAAGTCCGACGGCTTCGCCAACAGAAACTTCATGCAGCTGAT
CCACGACGACAGCCTGACCTTTAAAGAGGACATCCAGAAAGCCCAGGTGTCCGGCCAGGGCGATAGCCTG
CACGAGCACATTGCCAATCTGGCCGGCAGCCCCGCCATTAAGAAGGGCATCCTGCAGACAGTGAAGGTGG
TGGACGAGCTCGTGAAAGTGATGGGCCGGCACAAGCCCGAGAACATCGTGATCGAAATGGCCAGAGAGAA
CCAGACCACCCAGAAGGGACAGAAGAACAGCCGCGAGAGAATGAAGCGGATCGAAGAGGGCATCAAAGAG
CTGGGCAGCCAGATCCTGAAAGAACACCCCGTGGAAAACACCCAGCTGCAGAACGAGAAGCTGTACCTGT
ACTACCTGCAGAATGGGCGGGATATGTACGTGGACCAGGAACTGGACATCAACCGGCTGTCCGACTACGA
TGTGGACCATATCGTGCCTCAGAGCTTTCTGAAGGACGACTCCATCGACAACAAGGTGCTGACCAGAAGC
GACAAGAACCGGGGCAAGAGCGACAACGTGCCCTCCGAAGAGGTCGTGAAGAAGATGAAGAACTACTGGC
GGCAGCTGCTGAACGCCAAGCTGATTACCCAGAGAAAGTTCGACAATCTGACCAAGGCCGAGAGAGGCGG
CCTGAGCGAACTGGATAAGGCCGGCTTCATCAAGAGACAGCTGGTGGAAACCCGGCAGATCACAAAGCAC
GTGGCACAGATCCTGGACTCCCGGATGAACACTAAGTACGACGAGAATGACAAGCTGATCCGGGAAGTGA
AAGTGATCACCCTGAAGTCCAAGCTGGTGTCCGATTTCCGGAAGGATTTCCAGTTTTACAAAGTGCGCGA
GATCAACAACTACCACCACGCCCACGACGCCTACCTGAACGCCGTCGTGGGAACCGCCCTGATCAAAAAG
TACCCTAAGCTGGAAAGCGAGTTCGTGTACGGCGACTACAAGGTGTACGACGTGCGGAAGATGATCGCCA
AGAGCGAGCAGGAAATCGGCAAGGCTACCGCCAAGTACTTCTTCTACAGCAACATCATGAACTTTTTCAA
GACCGAGATTACCCTGGCCAACGGCGAGATCCGGAAGCGGCCTCTGATCGAGACAAACGGCGAAACCGGG
GAGATCGTGTGGGATAAGGGCCGGGATTTTGCCACCGTGCGGAAAGTGCTGAGCATGCCCCAAGTGAATA
TCGTGAAAAAGACCGAGGTGCAGACAGGCGGCTTCAGCAAAGAGTCTATCCTGCCCAAGAGGAACAGCGA
TAAGCTGATCGCCAGAAAGAAGGACTGGGACCCTAAGAAGTACGGCGGCTTCGACAGCCCCACCGTGGCC
TATTCTGTGCTGGTGGTGGCCAAAGTGGAAAAGGGCAAGTCCAAGAAACTGAAGAGTGTGAAAGAGCTGC
TGGGGATCACCATCATGGAAAGAAGCAGCTTCGAGAAGAATCCCATCGACTTTCTGGAAGCCAAGGGCTA
CAAAGAAGTGAAAAAGGACCTGATCATCAAGCTGCCTAAGTACTCCCTGTTCGAGCTGGAAAACGGCCGG
AAGAGAATGCTGGCCTCTGCCGGCGAACTGCAGAAGGGAAACGAACTGGCCCTGCCCTCCAAATATGTGA
ACTTCCTGTACCTGGCCAGCCACTATGAGAAGCTGAAGGGCTCCCCCGAGGATAATGAGCAGAAACAGCT
GTTTGTGGAACAGCACAAGCACTACCTGGACGAGATCATCGAGCAGATCAGCGAGTTCTCCAAGAGAGTG
ATCCTGGCCGACGCTAATCTGGACAAAGTGCTGTCCGCCTACAACAAGCACCGGGATAAGCCCATCAGAG
AGCAGGCCGAGAATATCATCCACCTGTTTACCCTGACCAATCTGGGAGCCCCTGCCGCCTTCAAGTACTT
TGACACCACCATCGACCGGAAGAGGTACACCAGCACCAAAGAGGTGCTGGACGCCACCCTGATCCACCAG
AGCATCACCGGCCTGTACGAGACACGGATCGACCTGTCTCAGCTGGGAGGCGACAAGCGACCTGCCGCCA
CAAAGAAGGCTGGACAGGCTAAGAAGAAGAAAGATTACAAAGACGATGACGATAAGGGATCCGGCGCAAC
AAACTTCTCTCTGCTGAAACAAGCCGGAGATGTCGAAGAGAATCCTGGACCGATGACCGAGTACAAGCCC
ACGGTGCGCCTCGCCACCCGCGACGACGTCCCCAGGGCCGTACGCACCCTCGCCGCCGCGTTCGCCGACT
ACCCCGCCACGCGCCACACCGTCGATCCGGACCGCCACATCGAGCGGGTCACCGAGCTGCAAGAACTCTT
CCTCACGCGCGTCGGGCTCGACATCGGCAAGGTGTGGGTCGCGGACGACGGCGCCGCCGTGGCGGTCTGG
ACCACGCCGGAGAGCGTCGAAGCGGGGGCGGTGTTCGCCGAGATCGGCCCGCGCATGGCCGAGTTGAGCG
GTTCCCGGCTGGCCGCGCAGCAACAGATGGAAGGCCTCCTGGCGCCGCACCGGCCCAAGGAGCCCGCGTG
GTTCCTGGCCACCGTCGGAGTCTCGCCCGACCACCAGGGCAAGGGTCTGGGCAGCGCCGTCGTGCTCCCC
GGAGTGGAGGCGGCCGAGCGCGCCGGGGTGCCCGCCTTCCTGGAGACCTCCGCGCCCCGCAACCTCCCCT
TCTACGAGCGGCTCGGCTTCACCGTCACCGCCGACGTCGAGGTGCCCGAAGGACCGCGCACCTGGTGCAT
GACCCGCAAGCCCGGTGCCTGAACGCGTTAAGTCGACAATCAACCTCTGGATTACAAAATTTGTGAAAGA
TTGACTGGTATTCTTAACTATGTTGCTCCTTTTACGCTATGTGGATACGCTGCTTTAATGCCTTTGTATC
ATGCTATTGCTTCCCGTATGGCTTTCATTTTCTCCTCCTTGTATAAATCCTGGTTGCTGTCTCTTTATGA
GGAGTTGTGGCCCGTTGTCAGGCAACGTGGCGTGGTGTGCACTGTGTTTGCTGACGCAACCCCCACTGGT
TGGGGCATTGCCACCACCTGTCAGCTCCTTTCCGGGACTTTCGCTTTCCCCCTCCCTATTGCCACGGCGG
AACTCATCGCCGCCTGCCTTGCCCGCTGCTGGACAGGGGCTCGGCTGTTGGGCACTGACAATTCCGTGGT
GTTGTCGGGGAAATCATCGTCCTTTCCTTGGCTGCTCGCCTGTGTTGCCACCTGGATTCTGCGCGGGACG
TCCTTCTGCTACGTCCCTTCGGCCCTCAATCCAGCGGACCTTCCTTCCCGCGGCCTGCTGCCGGCTCTGC
GGCCTCTTCCGCGTCTTCGCCTTCGCCCTCAGACGAGTCGGATCTCCCTTTGGGCCGCCTCCCCGCGTCG
ACTTTAAGACCAATGACTTACAAGGCAGCTGTAGATCTTAGCCACTTTTTAAAAGAAAAGGGGGGACTGG
AAGGGCTAATTCACTCCCAACGAAGACAAGATTTCACCATTATCGTTTCAGACCCACCTCCCAACCCCGA
GGGGACCCAGAGAGGGCCTATTTCCCATGATTCCTTCATATTTGCATATACGATACAAGGCTGTTAGAGA
GATAATTAGAATTAATTTGACTGTAAACACAAAGATATTAGTACAAAATACGTGACGTAGAAAGTAATAA
TTTCTTGGGTAGTTTGCAGTTTTAAAATTATGTTTTAAAATGGACTATCATATGCTTACCGTAACTTGAA
AGTATTTCGATTTCTTGGCTTTATATATCTTGTGGAAAGGACGAAACACCGGCAGCAGGCGGCGGAGCAG
AGTTTTAGAGCTAGAAATAGCAAGTTAAAATAAGGCTAGTCCGTTATCAACTTGAAAAAGTGGCACCGAG
TCGGTGCTTTTTTAAGCTTGGCGTAACTAGATCTTGAGACACTGCTTTTTGCTTGTACTGGGTCTCTCTG
GTTAGACCAGATCTGAGCCTGGGAGCTCTCTGGCTAACTAGGGAACCCACTGCTTAAGCCTCAATAAAGC
TTGCCTTGAGTGCTTCAAGTAGTGTGTGCCCGTCTGTTGTGTGACTCTGGTAACTAGAGATCCCTCAGAC
CCTTTTAGTCAGTGTGGAAAATCTCTAGCAGTACGTATAGTAGTTCATGTCATCTTATTATTCAGTATTT
ATAACTTGCAAAGAAATGAATATCAGAGAGTGAGAGGAACTTGTTTATTGCAGCTTATAATGGTTACAAA
TAAAGCAATAGCATCACAAATTTCACAAATAAAGCATTTTTTTCACTGCATTCTAGTTGTGGTTTGTCCA
AACTCATCAATGTATCTTATCATGTCTGGCTCTAGCTATCCCGCCCCTAACTCCGCCCATCCCGCCCCTA
ACTCCGCCCAGTTCCGCCCATTCTCCGCCCCATGGCTGACTAATTTTTTTTATTTATGCAGAGGCCGAGG
CCGCCTCGGCCTCTGAGCTATTCCAGAAGTAGTGAGGAGGCTTTTTTGGAGGCCTAGGGACGTACCCAAT
TCGCCCTATAGTGAGTCGTATTACGCGCGCTCACTGGCCGTCGTTTTACAACGTCGTGACTGGGAAAACC
CTGGCGTTACCCAACTTAATCGCCTTGCAGCACATCCCCCTTTCGCCAGCTGGCGTAATAGCGAAGAGGC
CCGCACCGATCGCCCTTCCCAACAGTTGCGCAGCCTGAATGGCGAATGGG
[124 nt withheld, positions 9081-9204]
C
[91 nt withheld, positions 9206-9296]
A
[49 nt withheld, positions 9298-9346]
CCTTTGACGTTGGAGTCCACGTTCTTT
[37 nt withheld, positions 9374-9410]
ACCCTATCTCGGTCTATTCTTTTGATTTATAAGGGATTTTGCCGATTTCGGCCTATTGGTTAAAAAATGA
GCTGATTTAACAAAAATTTAACGCGAATTTTAACAAAATATTAACGCTTACAATTTAGGTGGCACTTTTC
GGGGAAATGTGCGCGGAACCCCTATTTGTTTATTTTTCTAAATACATTCAAATATGTATCCGCTCATGAG
ACAATAACCCTGATAAATGCTTCAATAATATTGAAAAAGGAAGAGTATGAGTATTCAACATTTCCGTGTC
GCCCTTATTCCCTTTTTTGCGGCATTTTGCCTTCCTGTTTTTGCTCACCCAGAAACGCTGGTGAAAGTAA
AAGATGCTGAAGATCAGTTGGGTGCACGAGTGGGTTACATCGAACTGGATCTCAACAGCGGTAAGATCCT
TGAGAGTTTTCGCCCCGAAGAACGTTTTCCAATGATGAGCACTTTTAAAGTTCTGCTATGTGGCGCGGTA
TTATCCCGTATTGACGCCGGGCAAGAGCAACTCGGTCGCCGCATACACTATTCTCAGAATGACTTGGTTG
AGTACTCACCAGTCACAGAAAAGCATCTTACGGATGGCATGACAGTAAGAGAATTATGCAGTGCTGCCAT
AACCATGAGTGATAACACTGCGGCCAACTTACTTCTGACAACGATCGGAGGACCGAAGGAGCTAACCGCT
TTTTTGCACAACATGGGGGATCATGTAACTCGCCTTGATCGTTGGGAACCGGAGCTGAATGAAGCCATAC
CAAACGACGAGCGTGACACCACGATGCCTGTAGCAATGGCAACAACGTTGCGCAAACTATTAACTGGCGA
ACTACTTACTCTAGCTTCCCGGCAACAATTAATAGACTGGATGGAGGCGGATAAAGTTGCAGGACCACTT
CTGCGCTCGGCCCTTCCGGCTGGCTGGTTTATTGCTGATAAATCTGGAGCCGGTGAGCGTGGGTCTCGCG
GTATCATTGCAGCACTGGGGCCAGATGGTAAGCCCTCCCGTATCGTAGTTATCTACACGACGGGGAGTCA
GGCAACTATGGATGAACGAAATAGACAGATCGCTGAGATAGGTGCCTCACTGATTAAGCATTGGTAACTG
TCAGACCAAGTTTACTCATATATACTTTAGATTGATTTAAAACTTCATTTTTAATTTAAAAGGATCTAGG
TGAAGATCCTTTTTGATAATCTCATGACCAAAATCCCTTAACGTGAGTTTTCGTTCCACTGAGCGTCAGA
CCCCGTAGAAAAGATCAAAGGATCTTCTTGAGATCCTTTTTTTCTGCGCGTAATCTGCTGCTTGCAAACA
AAAAAACCACCGCTACCAGCGGTGGTTTGTTTGCCGGATCAAGAGCTACCAACTCTTTTTCCGAAGGTAA
CTGGCTTCAGCAGAGCGCAGATACCAAATACTGTTCTTCTAGTGTAGCCGTAGTTAGGCCACCACTTCAA
GAACTCTGTAGCACCGCCTACATACCTCGCTCTGCTAATCCTGTTACCAGTGGCTGCTGCCAGTGGCGAT
AAGTCGTGTCTTACCGGGTTGGACTCAAGACGATAGTTACCGGATAAGGCGCAGCGGTCGGGCTGAACGG
GGGGTTCGTGCACACAGCCCAGCTTGGAGCGAACGACCTACACCGAACTGAGATACCTACAGCGTGAGCT
ATGAGAAAGCGCCACGCTTCCCGAAGGGAGAAAGGCGGACAGGTATCCGGTAAGCGGCAGGGTCGGAACA
GGAGAGCGCACGAGGGAGCTTCCAGGGGGAAACGCCTGGTATCTTTATAGTCCTGTCGGGTTTCGCCACC
TCTGACTTGAGCGTCGATTTTTGTGATGCTCGTCAGGGGGGCGGAGCCTATGGAAAAACGCCAGCAACGC
GGCCTTTTTACGGTTCCTGGCCTTTTGCTGGCCTTTTGCTCACATGTTCTTTCCTGCGTTATCCCCTGAT
TCTGTGGATAACCGTATTACCGCCTTTGAGTGAGCTGATACCGCTCGCCGCAGCCGAACGACCGAGCGCA
GCGAGTCAGTGAGCGAGGAAGCGGAAGAGCGCCCAATACGCAAACCGCCTCTCCCCGCGCGTTGGCCGAT
TCATTAATGCAGCTGGCACGACAGGTTTCCCGACTGGAAAGCGGGCAGTGAGCGCAACGCAATTAATGTG
AGTTAGCTCACTCATTAGGCACCCCAGGCTTTACACTTTATGCTTCCGGCTCGTATGTTGTGTGGAATTG
TGAGCGGATAACAATTTCACACAGGAAACAGCTATGACCAT
Features (pLannotate 1.2.2; 30 found; start..end, strand, type, name):
     18..36      +  promoter       T3 promoter: promoter for bacteriophage T3 RNA polymerase
     64..290     +  promoter       RSV promoter: Rous sarcoma virus enhancer/promoter
    291..471     +  LTR            5' LTR (truncated): truncated 5' long terminal repeat (LTR) from HIV-1
    518..643     +  misc_feature   HIV-1 Ψ: packaging signal of human immunodeficiency virus type 1
    627..990     +  CDS            HIV-1 gag (fragment): gag protein from human immunodeficiency virus 1; gag
   1136..1369    +  misc_feature   RRE: The Rev response element (RRE) of HIV-1 allows for Rev-dependent mRNA export from the nucleus to the cytoplasm.
   1779..1896    +  misc_feature   cPPT/CTS: central polypurine tract and central termination sequence of HIV-1
   1962..2028    +  CDS            small t antigen (fragment): SV40 (simian virus 40) small t antigen
   2042..2059    +  CDS            small t antigen (fragment): SV40 (simian virus 40) small t antigen
   2085..2296    +  promoter       EF-1α core promoter: core promoter for human elongation factor EF-1α
   2321..6424    +  CDS            Cas9: Cas9 (Csn1) endonuclease from the Streptococcus pyogenes Type II CRISPR/Cas system generates RNA-guided double strand breaks in DNA
   6563..7162    +  CDS            PuroR (fragment): puromycin N-acetyltransferase; pac from Streptomyces; confers resistance to puromycin
   7178..7766    +  misc_feature   WPRE: woodchuck hepatitis virus posttranscriptional regulatory element
   7762..7872    +  CDS            nef (fragment): NEF_HV1LA - Experimental evidence at protein level: Swiss-Prot protein existence level 1. Extracellular Nef protein targets CD4(+) T-lymphocytes for apoptosis by interacting with CXCR4 surface receptors. From Human immunodeficiency virus type 1 group M subtype B (isolate Lai) (HIV-1).
   7892..7918    +  CDS            Rev (fragment): human immunodeficiency virus 1 (HIV-1) Rev protein; rev; enhances nuclear export of unspliced and incompletely spliced viral mRNAs
   7922..8162    +  promoter       U6 promoter: RNA polymerase III promoter for human U6 snRNA
   8192..8267    +  misc_RNA       gRNA scaffold: guide RNA scaffold for the Streptococcus pyogenes CRISPR/Cas9 system
   8320..8500    +  LTR            5' LTR (truncated): truncated 5' long terminal repeat (LTR) from HIV-1
   8578..8699    +  polyA_signal   SV40 poly(A) signal: SV40 polyadenylation signal
   8739..8874    +  rep_origin     SV40 ori: SV40 origin of replication
   8895..8913    -  promoter       T7 promoter: promoter for bacteriophage T7 RNA polymerase
   8921..9076    +  CDS            lacZα (fragment): LacZα fragment of β-galactosidase; lacZ fragment
   9081..9509    +  rep_origin     f1 ori (sequence partly withheld): f1 bacteriophage origin of replication; arrow indicates direction of (+) strand synthesis
   9562..9666    +  promoter       AmpR promoter: bla
   9667..10527   +  CDS            AmpR: β-lactamase; bla; confers resistance to ampicillin, carbenicillin, and related antibiotics
  10698..11286   +  rep_origin     ori: high-copy-number ColE1/pMB1/pBR322/pUC origin of replication
  11469..11561   +  CDS            lacI (fragment): lac repressor; lacI; The lac repressor binds to the lac operator to inhibit transcription in E. coli. This inhibition can be relieved by adding lactose or isopropyl-β-D-thiogalactopyranoside (IPTG).
  11574..11595   +  protein_bind   CAP binding site: CAP binding activates transcription in the presence of cAMP. E. coli catabolite activator protein
  11610..11640   +  promoter       lac promoter: promoter for the E. coli lac operon
  11644..11666   +  protein_bind   lac operator (fragment): The lac repressor binds to the lac operator to inhibit transcription in E. coli. This inhibition can be relieved by adding lactose or isopropyl-β-D-thiogalactopyranoside (IPTG). lac repressor encoded by lacI
