[The description below was written by a language model from this plasmid's Addgene catalogue record and pLannotate feature annotations shown in this document.]
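Description:
CROP_C9_Puro_VEGFB is an 11.7 kb lentiviral transfer plasmid built on the CROPseq backbone. It serves as an all-in-one CRISPR knockout vector, delivering Cas9, a selection marker and a single guide RNA against VEGFB. In bacteria it is maintained as a high-copy plasmid through a ColE1/pUC-type origin with ampicillin resistance (AmpR). An f1 origin, an SV40 origin and residual lac and T3/T7 promoter elements remain from the parental cloning backbone.

The viral portion has a third-generation layout. An RSV promoter drives a truncated HIV-1 5' LTR, followed by the Ψ packaging signal with a gag fragment, the RRE for Rev-dependent export of the genomic RNA, and the cPPT/CTS. Downstream, an EF-1α core promoter drives Streptococcus pyogenes Cas9, followed by a puromycin N-acetyltransferase coding sequence and a WPRE that enhances transcript expression. The link between Cas9 and PuroR is not annotated, though the short gap between them suggests they are co-expressed from one transcript, allowing puromycin selection of transduced cells.

The human U6 promoter, guide and gRNA scaffold sit between the WPRE and the annotated truncated 3' LTR element, next to short nef/Rev-derived fragments, with an SV40 poly(A) signal beyond the LTR. This placement is consistent with the CROP-seq design, in which the guide cassette lies within the 3' LTR region. There it is copied during reverse transcription and is also carried on the polyadenylated Pol II transcript, so guide identity can be read by RNA sequencing.

The guide was inserted by Gibson cloning. The associated publication concerns screening of cancer vulnerabilities in perfusable ex vivo tissue cultures, which fits use of this construct for VEGFB knockout in such studies.
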