Addgene plasmid #183328: CROP_C9_Puro_VEGFB
Purpose: All-in-One CRISPRko system with a guide RNA that targets VEGFB gene
Depositing lab: Prashant Mali. Depositing organization: University of California, San Diego (UCSD). Publication: Integrated genome and tissue engineering enables screening of cancer vulnerabilities in physiologically relevant perfusable ex vivo cultures. Hu M, Lei XY, Larson JD, McAlonis M, Ford K, McDonald D, Mach K, Rusert JM, Wechsler-Reya RJ, Mali P. Biomaterials. 2022 Jan;280:121276. doi: 10.1016/j.biomaterials.2021.121276. Epub 2021 Dec 2. PubMed 34890975.
Backbone
  Vector backbone: CROPseq
  Vector type: Lentiviral
Growth in bacteria
  Bacterial resistance: Ampicillin, 100 μg/mL
  Growth temperature: 37°C
  Growth strain: NEB Stable
  Copy number: High Copy
Gene/Insert
  Gene/Insert name: VEGFB
  gRNA/shRNA sequence: GCAGCAGGCGGCGGAGCAGA
  Species: Synthetic
  Cloning method: Gibson Cloning
Terms and licenses: Academic/Nonprofit Terms; Industry Terms: Not Available to Industry
How to cite: CROP_C9_Puro_VEGFB was a gift from Prashant Mali (Addgene plasmid # 183328 ; http://n2t.net/addgene:183328 ; RRID:Addgene_183328)
